Addgene plasmid #199585: pLL3.7m_tKiMBImut-T2A-AkaLuc-P2A-Blasticidin
Purpose: Express tKiMBImut(AA), AkaLuc and Blasticidin in a lentivirus vector
Depositing lab: Michael Lin. Depositing organization: Stanford University. Publication: Kinase-Modulated Bioluminescent Indicators Enable Noninvasive Imaging of Drug Activity in the Brain. Wu Y, Walker JR, Westberg M, Ning L, Monje M, Kirkland TA, Lin MZ, Su Y. ACS Cent Sci. 2023 Mar 20;9(4):719-732. doi: 10.1021/acscentsci.3c00074. eCollection 2023 Apr 26. PubMed 37122464.
Backbone
  Vector backbone: pLL3.7m
  Backbone size w/o insert (bp): 6000
  Total vector size (bp): 10585
  Vector type: Mammalian Expression, Lentiviral
  Selectable markers: Blasticidin
Growth in bacteria
  Bacterial resistance: Ampicillin, 100 μg/mL
  Growth temperature: 37°C
  Growth strain: NEB Stable
  Copy number: High Copy
Gene/Insert 1
  Gene/Insert name: ERK tdTomato-Kinase-Modulated Bioluminescent Indicator(mutant) (alt name: ERK tKiMBImut)
  Species: H. sapiens (human), Synthetic
  Insert size (bp): 2112
  Promoter: CMV
  Cloning method: Gibson Cloning
  Sequencing primers: 5′ ggtttagtgaaccgtcagatccgc; 3′ GGAAGAAAACCCAGGGCCT
Gene/Insert 2
  Gene/Insert name: AkaLuc
  Species: H. sapiens (human)
  Insert size (bp): 1650
  Promoter: CMV
  Cloning method: Gibson Cloning
  Sequencing primers: 5′ CCAGTGGATAAAGCAAAGCTGTC; 3′ ttcttgagacaaaggcttgg
Gene/Insert 3
  Gene/Insert name: Blasticidin
  Species: H. sapiens (human)
  Insert size (bp): 395
  Promoter: CMV
  Cloning method: Gibson Cloning
  Sequencing primers: 5′ gacggcaagatcgccgtg; 3′ tcaagcttatcgataatcaacctctgg
Terms and licenses: Academic/Nonprofit Terms; Industry Terms: Not Available to Industry
How to cite: pLL3.7m_tKiMBImut-T2A-AkaLuc-P2A-Blasticidin was a gift from Michael Lin (Addgene plasmid # 199585 ; http://n2t.net/addgene:199585 ; RRID:Addgene_199585)
