[The description below was written by a language model from this plasmid's Addgene catalogue record and pLannotate feature annotations shown in this document.]
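Description:
pLL3.7m_tKiMBImut-T2A-AkaLuc-P2A-Blasticidin is a lentiviral transfer plasmid of about 10.6 kb built on the pLL3.7m backbone for stable expression of a reporter cassette in mammalian cells. In bacteria it is maintained through a high-copy ColE1/pUC-type origin and an ampicillin resistance gene. The viral portion has a third-generation layout. A CMV enhancer/promoter is fused to a truncated HIV-1 5' LTR to drive genomic RNA production in packaging cells. This is followed by the Ψ packaging signal with a gag fragment, the Rev response element, and the cPPT/CTS. A WPRE and a shortened 3' LTR region lie downstream of the payload. A mouse U6 promoter, a short MCS fragment and a single annotated loxP site sit upstream of the payload. They are presumably leftovers of the backbone's shRNA design, and no hairpin insert is recorded.

The payload is a single open reading frame driven by an internal CMV enhancer/promoter and divided by T2A and P2A self-cleaving peptides, so one transcript yields three separate proteins. The first is tKiMBImut, the mutant ("AA") form of an ERK kinase-modulated bioluminescent indicator. It is annotated as tdTomato followed by a NanoLuc fragment and a fragment of human PIN1, a protein that binds phosphorylated Ser/Thr-Pro motifs. The record does not spell out the mutation; the name suggests a control version of the ERK indicator. The second protein is AkaLuc, which the annotation software recognises as a firefly luciferase relative and which provides a second luciferase reporter alongside the indicator. The third is blasticidin S deaminase, which allows selection of transduced cells. The associated work concerns noninvasive bioluminescent imaging of kinase-inhibitor drug activity in the brain.
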