Features (pLannotate 1.2.2; 28 found; start..end, strand, type, name):
     63..366     +  enhancer       CMV enhancer: human cytomegalovirus immediate early enhancer
    367..566     +  promoter       CMV promoter: human cytomegalovirus (CMV) immediate early promoter
    584..764     +  LTR            5' LTR (truncated): truncated 5' long terminal repeat (LTR) from HIV-1
    811..936     +  misc_feature   HIV-1 Ψ: packaging signal of human immunodeficiency virus type 1
    920..1258    +  CDS            HIV-1 gag (fragment): gag protein from human immunodeficiency virus 1; gag
   1433..1666    +  misc_feature   RRE: The Rev response element (RRE) of HIV-1 allows for Rev-dependent mRNA export from the nucleus to the cytoplasm.
   2043..2143    +  CDS            Rev (fragment): human immunodeficiency virus 1 (HIV-1) Rev protein; rev; enhances nuclear export of unspliced and incompletely spliced viral mRNAs
   2193..2310    +  misc_feature   cPPT/CTS: central polypurine tract and central termination sequence of HIV-1
   2369..2681    +  promoter       U6 promoter: RNA polymerase III promoter for mouse U6 snRNA (Das et al., 1988)
   2694..2721    -  misc_feature   MCS (fragment): pBluescript multiple cloning site
   2756..2789    +  protein_bind   loxP: Cre-mediated recombination occurs in the 8-bp core sequence (GCATACAT). Cre recombinase
   2905..3208    +  enhancer       CMV enhancer: human cytomegalovirus immediate early enhancer
   3209..3412    +  promoter       CMV promoter: human cytomegalovirus (CMV) immediate early promoter
   3447..4847    +  CDS            tdTomato: tdTomato is a basic (constitutively fluorescent) orange fluorescent protein published in 2004, derived from Discosoma sp.. It is reported to be a somewhat slowly-maturing tandem dimer with low acid sensitivity.
   4854..5312    +  CDS            Nluc (fragment): NanoLuc® luciferase human codon-optimized
   5319..5483    +  CDS            PIN1 (fragment): PIN1_HUMAN - Experimental evidence at protein level: Swiss-Prot protein existence level 1. Peptidyl-prolyl cis/trans isomerase (PPIase) that binds to and isomerizes specific phosphorylated Ser/Thr-Pro (pSer/Thr-Pro) motifs (PubMed:21497122, PubMed:23623683, PubMed:29686383). By inducing conformational changes in a subset of phosphorylated proteins, acts as a molecular switch in multiple cellular processes (PubMed:21497122, PubMed:22033920, PubMed:23623683). Displays a preference for acidic residues located N-terminally to the proline bond to be isomerized. Regulates mitosis presumably by inter
   5622..7271    +  CDS            luciferase: firefly luciferase synthetic luc2 version of the luciferase gene
   7338..7736    +  CDS            BSD: blasticidin S deaminase; Aspergillus terreus BSD; confers resistance to blasticidin
   7740..7758    +  misc_feature   MCS (fragment): pBluescript multiple cloning site
   7758..8346    +  misc_feature   WPRE: woodchuck hepatitis virus posttranscriptional regulatory element
   8347..8366    +  misc_feature   MCS (fragment): pBluescript multiple cloning site
   8368..8517    +  CDS            nef (fragment): NEF_HV1Z2 - Experimental evidence at protein level: Swiss-Prot protein existence level 1. Extracellular Nef protein targets CD4(+) T-lymphocytes for apoptosis by interacting with CXCR4 surface receptors. From Human immunodeficiency virus type 1 group M subtype D (isolate Z2/CDC-Z34) (HIV-1).
   8527..8546    +  misc_feature   cPPT/CTS (fragment): central polypurine tract and central termination sequence of HIV-1
   8548..8569    +  LTR            3' LTR (fragment): 3' long terminal repeat (LTR) from HIV-1
   8588..8768    +  LTR            5' LTR (truncated): truncated 5' long terminal repeat (LTR) from HIV-1
   8830..9418    -  rep_origin     ori: high-copy-number ColE1/pMB1/pBR322/pUC origin of replication
   9589..10449   -  CDS            AmpR: β-lactamase; bla; confers resistance to ampicillin, carbenicillin, and related antibiotics
  10450..10554   -  promoter       AmpR promoter: bla
>Addgene plasmid #199585 | pLL3.7m_tKiMBImut-T2A-AkaLuc-P2A-Blasticidin | addgene full sequence | sequence record 393683 | Addgene NGS Result
ACTAGTTATTAATAGTAATCAATTACGGGGTCATTAGTTCATAGCCCATATATGGAGTTCCGCGTTACAT
AACTTACGGTAAATGGCCCGCCTGGCTGACCGCCCAACGACCCCCGCCCATTGACGTCAATAATGACGTA
TGTTCCCATAGTAACGCCAATAGGGACTTTCCATTGACGTCAATGGGTGGAGTATTTACGGTAAACTGCC
CACTTGGCAGTACATCAAGTGTATCATATGCCAAGTACGCCCCCTATTGACGTCAATGACGGTAAATGGC
CCGCCTGGCATTATGCCCAGTACATGACCTTATGGGACTTTCCTACTTGGCAGTACATCTACGTATTAGT
CATCGCTATTACCATGGTGATGCGGTTTTGGCAGTACATCAATGGGCGTGGATAGCGGTTTGACTCACGG
GGATTTCCAAGTCTCCACCCCATTGACGTCAATGGGAGTTTGTTTTGGCACCAAAATCAACGGGACTTTC
CAAAATGTCGTAACAACTCCGCCCCATTGACGCAAATGGGCGGTAGGCGTGTACGGTGGGAGGTCTATAT
AAGCAGCGCGTTTTGCCTGTACTGGGTCTCTCTGGTTAGACCAGATCTGAGCCTGGGAGCTCTCTGGCTA
ACTAGGGAACCCACTGCTTAAGCCTCAATAAAGCTTGCCTTGAGTGCTTCAAGTAGTGTGTGCCCGTCTG
TTGTGTGACTCTGGTAACTAGAGATCCCTCAGACCCTTTTAGTCAGTGTGGAAAATCTCTAGCAGTGGCG
CCCGAACAGGGACTTGAAAGCGAAAGGGAAACCAGAGGAGCTCTCTCGACGCAGGACTCGGCTTGCTGAA
GCGCGCACGGCAAGAGGCGAGGGGCGGCGACTGGTGAGTACGCCAAAAATTTTGACTAGCGGAGGCTAGA
AGGAGAGAGATGGGTGCGAGAGCGTCAGTATTAAGCGGGGGAGAATTAGATCGCGATGGGAAAAAATTCG
GTTAAGGCCAGGGGGAAAGAAAAAATATAAATTAAAACATATAGTATGGGCAAGCAGGGAGCTAGAACGA
TTCGCAGTTAATCCTGGCCTGTTAGAAACATCAGAAGGCTGTAGACAAATACTGGGACAGCTACAACCAT
CCCTTCAGACAGGATCAGAAGAACTTAGATCATTATATAATACAGTAGCAACCCTCTATTGTGTGCATCA
AAGGATAGAGATAAAAGACACCAAGGAAGCTTTAGACAAGATAGAGGAAGAGCAAAACAAAAGTAAGACC
ACCGCACAGCAAGCGGCCGGCCGCTGATCTTCAGACCTGGAGGAGGAGATATGAGGGACAATTGGAGAAG
TGAATTATATAAATATAAAGTAGTAAAAATTGAACCATTAGGAGTAGCACCCACCAAGGCAAAGAGAAGA
GTGGTGCAGAGAGAAAAAAGAGCAGTGGGAATAGGAGCTTTGTTCCTTGGGTTCTTGGGAGCAGCAGGAA
GCACTATGGGCGCAGCGTCAATGACGCTGACGGTACAGGCCAGACAATTATTGTCTGGTATAGTGCAGCA
GCAGAACAATTTGCTGAGGGCTATTGAGGCGCAACAGCATCTGTTGCAACTCACAGTCTGGGGCATCAAG
CAGCTCCAGGCAAGAATCCTGGCTGTGGAAAGATACCTAAAGGATCAACAGCTCCTGGGGATTTGGGGTT
GCTCTGGAAAACTCATTTGCACCACTGCTGTGCCTTGGAATGCTAGTTGGAGTAATAAATCTCTGGAACA
GATTTGGAATCACACGACCTGGATGGAGTGGGACAGAGAAATTAACAATTACACAAGCTTAATACACTCC
TTAATTGAAGAATCGCAAAACCAGCAAGAAAAGAATGAACAAGAATTATTGGAATTAGATAAATGGGCAA
GTTTGTGGAATTGGTTTAACATAACAAATTGGCTGTGGTATATAAAATTATTCATAATGATAGTAGGAGG
CTTGGTAGGTTTAAGAATAGTTTTTGCTGTACTTTCTATAGTGAATAGAGTTAGGCAGGGATATTCACCA
TTATCGTTTCAGACCCACCTCCCAACCCCGAGGGGACCCGACAGGCCCGAAGGAATAGAAGAAGAAGGTG
GAGAGAGAGACAGAGACAGATCCATTCGATTAGTGAACGGATCGGCACTGCGTGCGCCAATTCTGCAGAC
AAATGGCAGTATTCATCCACAATTTTAAAAGAAAAGGGGGGATTGGGGGGTACAGTGCAGGGGAAAGAAT
AGTAGACATAATAGCAACAGACATACAAACTAAAGAATTACAAAAACAAATTACAAAAATTCAAAATTTT
CGGGTTTATTACAGGGACAGCAGAGATCCAGTTTGGTTAGTACCGGGCCCGCTCTAGAGATCCGACGCGC
CATCTCTAGGCCCGCGCCGGCCCCCTCGCACAGACTTGTGGGAGAAGCTCGGCTACTCCCCTGCCCCGGT
TAATTTGCATATAATATTTCCTAGTAACTATAGAGGCTTAATGTGCGATAAAAGACAGATAATCTGTTCT
TTTTAATACTAGCTACATTTTACATGATAGGCTTGGATTTCTATAAGAGATACAAATACTAAATTATTAT
TTTAAAAAACAGCACAAAAGGAAACTCACCCTAACTGTAAAGTAATTGTGTGTTTTGAGACTATAAATAT
CCCTTGGAGAAAAGCCTTGTTAACGCGCGGTGACCCTCGAGGTCGACGGTATCGATAAGCTCGCTTCACG
AGATTCCAGCAGGTCGAGGGACCTAATAACTTCGTATAGCATACATTATACGAAGTTATATTAAGGGTTC
CAAGCTTAAGCGGCCGCGTGGATAACCGTATTACCGCCATGCATTAGTTATTAATAGTAATCAATTACGG
GGTCATTAGTTCATAGCCCATATATGGAGTTCCGCGTTACATAACTTACGGTAAATGGCCCGCCTGGCTG
ACCGCCCAACGACCCCCGCCCATTGACGTCAATAATGACGTATGTTCCCATAGTAACGCCAATAGGGACT
TTCCATTGACGTCAATGGGTGGAGTATTTACGGTAAACTGCCCACTTGGCAGTACATCAAGTGTATCATA
TGCCAAGTACGCCCCCTATTGACGTCAATGACGGTAAATGGCCCGCCTGGCATTATGCCCAGTACATGAC
CTTATGGGACTTTCCTACTTGGCAGTACATCTACGTATTAGTCATCGCTATTACCATGGTGATGCGGTTT
TGGCAGTACATCAATGGGCGTGGATAGCGGTTTGACTCACGGGGATTTCCAAGTCTCCACCCCATTGACG
TCAATGGGAGTTTGTTTTGGCACCAAAATCAACGGGACTTTCCAAAATGTCGTAACAACTCCGCCCCATT
GACGCAAATGGGCGGTAGGCGTGTACGGTGGGAGGTCTATATAAGCAGAGCTGGTTTAGTGAACCGTCAG
ATCCGCTAGCGCCACCATGGTGAGCAAGGGCGAGGAGGTCATCAAAGAGTTCATGCGCTTCAAGGTGCGC
ATGGAGGGCTCCATGAACGGCCACGAGTTCGAGATCGAGGGCGAGGGCGAGGGCCGCCCCTACGAGGGCA
CCCAGACCGCCAAGCTGAAGGTGACCAAGGGCGGCCCCCTGCCCTTCGCCTGGGACATCCTGTCCCCCCA
GTTCATGTACGGCTCCAAGGCGTACGTGAAGCACCCCGCCGACATCCCCGATTACAAGAAGCTGTCCTTC
CCCGAGGGCTTCAAGTGGGAGCGCGTGATGAACTTCGAGGACGGCGGTCTGGTGACCGTGACCCAGGACT
CCTCCCTGCAGGACGGCACGCTGATCTACAAGGTGAAGATGCGCGGCACCAACTTCCCCCCCGACGGCCC
CGTAATGCAGAAGAAGACCATGGGCTGGGAGGCCTCCACCGAGCGCCTGTACCCCCGCGACGGCGTGCTG
AAGGGCGAGATCCACCAGGCCCTGAAGCTGAAGGACGGCGGCCACTACCTGGTGGAGTTCAAGACCATCT
ACATGGCCAAGAAGCCCGTGCAACTGCCCGGCTACTACTACGTGGACACCAAGCTGGACATCACCTCCCA
CAACGAGGACTACACCATCGTGGAACAGTACGAGCGCTCCGAGGGCCGCCACCACCTGTTCCTGGGGCAT
GGCACCGGCAGCACCGGCAGCGGCAGCTCCGGCACCGCCTCCTCCGAGGACAACAACATGGCCGTCATCA
AAGAGTTCATGCGCTTCAAGGTGCGCATGGAGGGCTCCATGAACGGCCACGAGTTCGAGATCGAGGGCGA
GGGCGAGGGCCGCCCCTACGAGGGCACCCAGACCGCCAAGCTGAAGGTGACCAAGGGCGGCCCCCTGCCC
TTCGCCTGGGACATCCTGTCCCCCCAGTTCATGTACGGCTCCAAGGCGTACGTGAAGCACCCCGCCGACA
TCCCCGATTACAAGAAGCTGTCCTTCCCCGAGGGCTTCAAGTGGGAGCGCGTGATGAACTTCGAGGACGG
CGGTCTGGTGACCGTGACCCAGGACTCCTCCCTGCAGGACGGCACGCTGATCTACAAGGTGAAGATGCGC
GGCACCAACTTCCCCCCCGACGGCCCCGTAATGCAGAAGAAGACCATGGGCTGGGAGGCCTCCACCGAGC
GCCTGTACCCCCGCGACGGCGTGCTGAAGGGCGAGATCCACCAGGCCCTGAAGCTGAAGGACGGCGGCCA
CTACCTGGTGGAGTTCAAGACCATCTACATGGCCAAGAAGCCCGTGCAACTGCCCGGCTACTACTACGTG
GACACCAAGCTGGACATCACCTCCCACAACGAGGACTACACCATCGTGGAACAGTACGAGCGCTCCGAGG
GCCGCCACCACCTGTTCCGGCTGGAAGATTTCGTTGGGGACTGGGAACAGACAGCCGCCTACAACCTGGA
CCAAGTCCTTGAACAGGGAGGTGTGTCCAGTTTGCTGCAGAATCTCGCCGTGTCCGTAACTCCGATCCAA
AGGATTGTCCGGAGCGGTGAAAATGCCCTGAAGATCGACATCCATGTCATCATCCCGTATGAAGGTCTGA
GCGCCGACCAAATGGCCCAGATCGAAGAGGTGTTTAAGGTGGTGTACCCTGTGGATGATCATCACTTTAA
GGTGATCCTGCCCTATGGCACACTGGTAATCGACGGGGTTACGCCGAACATGCTGAACTATTTCGGACGG
CCGTATGAAGGCATCGCCGTGTTCGACGGCAAAAAGATCACTGTAACAGGGACCCTGTGGAACGGCAACA
AAATTATCGACGAGCGCCTGATCACCCCCGACGGCTCCATGCTGTTCCGAGTAACCATCAACAGCATCAT
GGCGGACGAGGAGAAGCTGCCGCCCGGCTGGGAGAAGCGCATGAGCCGCAGCTCAGGCCGAGTGTACTAC
TTCAACCACATCACTAACGCCAGCCAGTGGGAGCGGCCCAGCGGCAACAGCAGCAGTGGTGGCAAAAACG
GGCAGGGGGAGCCTGCCAGGGTGACCGGCTACCGGCTGTTCGAGCCAGATGCCCCTAGAGCCCCAGTGGA
TAAAGCAAAGCTGTCATTCCAATTCCCCGGATCCGGTGAAGGTCGAGGCTCCCTCCTCACTTGTGGGGAT
GTGGAAGAAAACCCAGGGCCTATGGAAGATGCCAAAAACATTAAGAAGGGCCCAGCGCCGTTCTACCCAC
TCGAAGACGGGACCGCCGGCGAGCAGCTGCACAAAGCCATGAAGCGCTACGCCCTGGTGCCCGGCGCCAT
CGCCTTTACCGACGCACATATTCAGGTGGACGTTACCTACGCCGAGTACTTCGAGATGAGCGTTCGGCTG
GCAGAAGCTATGAGGCGCTATGGGCTGAATACAAACCATCGGATCGTGGTGTGCAGCGAGAATAGCTCGC
AGTTCTTCATGCCCGTGTTGGGTGCCCTGTTCATCGGTGTGGCTGTGGCCCCAGCTAACGACATCTACAA
CGAGCGCGAGCTGCTGAACAGCATGGGCATCAGCCAGCCCACCGTCGTATTCGTGAGCAAGAAAGGGCTG
CGAAAGGTCCTCAACGTGCAAAAGAAGCTACCGATCATACGAAAGATCATCATCATGGATAGCAAGACCG
ACTACCAGGGCTTCCAAAGCATGTACACCTTCGTGACTTCCCATTTGCCACCCAGCTTCAACGAGTACGA
CTTCGTGCCCGAGAGCTTCGACCGGGACAAAACCATCGCCCTGATCATGAACAGTAGTGGTAGTACAGGA
TTACCCAAGGGCGTAGCCCTACCGCACCGCACCGCTTGTGTCCGATTCAGTCATGCCCGCGACCCCATCT
TCGGCTACCAGAACATCCCCGACACCGCTATCCTCAGCGTGGTGCCATTTCACCACGGCTTCGGCATGTT
CACCACGCTGGGCTACTTGATCTGCGGCTTTCGGGTCGTGCTCATGTACCGCTTCGAGGAGGAGCTATTC
TTGCGCAGCTTGCAAGACTATAAGATTCAATCTGCCCTGCTGGTGCCCACACTATTTAGCTGCCTCGCTA
AGAGCACTCTCATCGACAAGTACGACCTAAGCAGCTTGCGCGAGATCGCCAGCGGCGGGGCGCCGCTCAG
CAAGGAGGTAGGTGAGGCCGTGGCCAAACGCTTCCGCCTACCAGGCATCCGCCAGGGCTATGGCCTGACA
GAAACAACCAACGCCGTCATGATCACCCCCGAGGGGGACCGTAAGCCTGGCTCAGTAGGCAAGGTGGTGC
CCTTCTTCGAGGCTAAGGTGGTAGACTTGGTCACCGGTAAGACACTGGGTGTGAACCAGCGCGGTGAGCT
GTGCGTCCGTGGCCCCATGATCATGAGCGGCTACGTTAACAACCCCGAGGCTACGAACGCTCTCATCGAC
AAGGACGGCTGGCTGCACAGCGGCGACATCGCCTACTGGGACGAGGACGAGCACTTCTTCATCGTGGACC
GGCTGAAGAGCCTGATCAAATACAAGGGCTACCAGGTAGCCCCAGCCGAACTGGAGGGCATCCTGCTGCA
ACACCCCTACATCTTCGACGCCGGAGTCGCCGGCCTGCCCGACGACGATGCCGGCGAGCTGCCCGCCGCA
GTCGTCGTGTTGGAACACGGTAAAACCATGACCGAGAAAGAGATCGTGGACTATGTGGCCAGCCAGGTTA
CAACCGCCAAGAAGCTGCGCGGTGGTGTTGTGTTTGTGGATGAAGTCCCTAGAGGATCGACCGGCAAGTT
AGACGCCCGCAAGATCCGCGAGATTCTCACTAAGGCCAAGAAGGACGGCAAGATCGCCGTGGGCTCAGGT
GCCACCAACTTCAGCCTGCTGAAGCAGGCAGGCGACGTGGAAGAGAACCCTGGCCCTATGGCCAAGCCTT
TGTCTCAAGAAGAATCCACCCTCATTGAAAGAGCAACGGCTACAATCAACAGCATCCCCATCTCTGAAGA
CTACAGCGTCGCCAGCGCAGCTCTCTCTAGCGACGGCCGCATCTTCACTGGTGTCAATGTATATCATTTT
ACTGGGGGACCTTGTGCAGAACTCGTGGTGCTGGGCACTGCTGCTGCTGCGGCAGCTGGCAACCTGACTT
GTATCGTCGCGATCGGAAATGAGAACAGGGGCATCTTGAGCCCCTGCGGACGGTGCCGACAGGTGCTTCT
CGATCTGCATCCTGGGATCAAAGCCATAGTGAAGGACAGTGATGGACAGCCGACGGCAGTTGGGATTCGT
GAATTGCTGCCCTCTGGTTATGTGTGGGAGGGCTAATAAGATATCAAGCTTATCGATAATCAACCTCTGG
ATTACAAAATTTGTGAAAGATTGACTGGTATTCTTAACTATGTTGCTCCTTTTACGCTATGTGGATACGC
TGCTTTAATGCCTTTGTATCATGCTATTGCTTCCCGTATGGCTTTCATTTTCTCCTCCTTGTATAAATCC
TGGTTGCTGTCTCTTTATGAGGAGTTGTGGCCCGTTGTCAGGCAACGTGGCGTGGTGTGCACTGTGTTTG
CTGACGCAACCCCCACTGGTTGGGGCATTGCCACCACCTGTCAGCTCCTTTCCGGGACTTTCGCTTTCCC
CCTCCCTATTGCCACGGCGGAACTCATCGCCGCCTGCCTTGCCCGCTGCTGGACAGGGGCTCGGCTGTTG
GGCACTGACAATTCCGTGGTGTTGTCGGGGAAATCATCGTCCTTTCCTTGGCTGCTCGCCTGTGTTGCCA
CCTGGATTCTGCGCGGGACGTCCTTCTGCTACGTCCCTTCGGCCCTCAATCCAGCGGACCTTCCTTCCCG
CGGCCTGCTGCCGGCTCTGCGGCCTCTTCCGCGTCTTCGCCTTCGCCCTCAGACGAGTCGGATCTCCCTT
TGGGCCGCCTCCCCGCATCGATACCGTCGACCTCGATCGAGACCTAGAAAAACATGGAGCAATCACAAGT
AGCAATACAGCAGCTACCAATGCTGATTGTGCCTGGCTAGAAGCACAAGAGGAGGAGGAGGTGGGTTTTC
CAGTCACACCTCAGGTACCTTTAAGACCAATGACTTACAAGGCAGCTGACGCGTGATTTTAAAAGAAAAG
GGGGGACTGGAAGGGCTAATTCACTCCCACTGCTTTTTGCCTGTACTGGGTCTCTCTGGTTAGACCAGAT
CTGAGCCTGGGAGCTCTCTGGCTAACTAGGGAACCCACTGCTTAAGCCTCAATAAAGCTTGCCTTGAGTG
CTTCAAGTAGTGTGTGCCCGTCTGTTGTGTGACTCTGGTAACTAGAGATCCCTCAGACCCTTTTAGTCAG
TGTGGAAAATCTCTAGCAGCATGTGAGCAAAAGGCCAGCAAAAGGCCAGGAACCGTAAAAAGGCCGCGTT
GCTGGCGTTTTTCCATAGGCTCCGCCCCCCTGACGAGCATCACAAAAATCGACGCTCAAGTCAGAGGTGG
CGAAACCCGACAGGACTATAAAGATACCAGGCGTTTCCCCCTGGAAGCTCCCTCGTGCGCTCTCCTGTTC
CGACCCTGCCGCTTACCGGATACCTGTCCGCCTTTCTCCCTTCGGGAAGCGTGGCGCTTTCTCATAGCTC
ACGCTGTAGGTATCTCAGTTCGGTGTAGGTCGTTCGCTCCAAGCTGGGCTGTGTGCACGAACCCCCCGTT
CAGCCCGACCGCTGCGCCTTATCCGGTAACTATCGTCTTGAGTCCAACCCGGTAAGACACGACTTATCGC
CACTGGCAGCAGCCACTGGTAACAGGATTAGCAGAGCGAGGTATGTAGGCGGTGCTACAGAGTTCTTGAA
GTGGTGGCCTAACTACGGCTACACTAGAAGAACAGTATTTGGTATCTGCGCTCTGCTGAAGCCAGTTACC
TTCGGAAAAAGAGTTGGTAGCTCTTGATCCGGCAAACAAACCACCGCTGGTAGCGGTGGTTTTTTTGTTT
GCAAGCAGCAGATTACGCGCAGAAAAAAAGGATCTCAAGAAGATCCTTTGATCTTTTCTACGGGGTCTGA
CGCTCAGTGGAACGAAAACTCACGTTAAGGGATTTTGGTCATGAGATTATCAAAAAGGATCTTCACCTAG
ATCCTTTTAAATTAAAAATGAAGTTTTAAATCAATCTAAAGTATATATGAGTAAACTTGGTCTGACAGTT
ACCAATGCTTAATCAGTGAGGCACCTATCTCAGCGATCTGTCTATTTCGTTCATCCATAGTTGCCTGACT
CCCCGTCGTGTAGATAACTACGATACGGGAGGGCTTACCATCTGGCCCCAGTGCTGCAATGATACCGCGA
GACCCACGCTCACCGGCTCCAGATTTATCAGCAATAAACCAGCCAGCCGGAAGGGCCGAGCGCAGAAGTG
GTCCTGCAACTTTATCCGCCTCCATCCAGTCTATTAATTGTTGCCGGGAAGCTAGAGTAAGTAGTTCGCC
AGTTAATAGTTTGCGCAACGTTGTTGCCATTGCTACAGGCATCGTGGTGTCACGCTCGTCGTTTGGTATG
GCTTCATTCAGCTCCGGTTCCCAACGATCAAGGCGAGTTACATGATCCCCCATGTTGTGCAAAAAAGCGG
TTAGCTCCTTCGGTCCTCCGATCGTTGTCAGAAGTAAGTTGGCCGCAGTGTTATCACTCATGGTTATGGC
AGCACTGCATAATTCTCTTACTGTCATGCCATCCGTAAGATGCTTTTCTGTGACTGGTGAGTACTCAACC
AAGTCATTCTGAGAATAGTGTATGCGGCGACCGAGTTGCTCTTGCCCGGCGTCAATACGGGATAATACCG
CGCCACATAGCAGAACTTTAAAAGTGCTCATCATTGGAAAACGTTCTTCGGGGCGAAAACTCTCAAGGAT
CTTACCGCTGTTGAGATCCAGTTCGATGTAACCCACTCGTGCACCCAACTGATCTTCAGCATCTTTTACT
TTCACCAGCGTTTCTGGGTGAGCAAAAACAGGAAGGCAAAATGCCGCAAAAAAGGGAATAAGGGCGACAC
GGAAATGTTGAATACTCATACTCTTCCTTTTTCAATATTATTGAAGCATTTATCAGGGTTATTGTCTCAT
GAGCGGATACATATTTGAATGTATTTAGAAAAATAAACAAATAGGGGTTCCGCGCACATTTCCCCGAAAA
GTGCCACCTGAC
